Addgene plasmid #45531: pCMV-Klb-EGFP
Depositing lab: Zipora Yablonka-Reuveni. Depositing organization: University of Washington. Publication: Expression profile and overexpression outcome indicate a role for betaKlotho in skeletal muscle fibro/adipogenesis. Phelps M, Stuelsatz P, Yablonka-Reuveni Z. FEBS J. 2016 May;283(9):1653-68. doi: 10.1111/febs.13682. Epub 2016 Apr 13. PubMed 26881702.
Backbone
  Vector backbone: pCR3
  Backbone size w/o insert (bp): 4986
  Total vector size (bp): 8850
  Vector type: Mammalian Expression
  Selectable markers: Neomycin (select with G418)
Growth in bacteria
  Bacterial resistance: Ampicillin and Kanamycin, 100 & 50 μg/mL
  Growth temperature: 37°C
  Growth strain: Top10
  Copy number: Unknown
Gene/Insert
  Gene/Insert name: beta Klotho (alt name: Klb)
  Species: M. musculus (mouse)
  Insert size (bp): 3143
  GenBank ID: NM_031180
  Entrez Gene: Klb (a.k.a. AV071179, betaKlotho)
  Promoter: CMV
  Tag / fusion protein: EGFP (C terminal on insert)
  Cloning method: Restriction Enzyme; 5′ cloning site HindIII (unknown if destroyed); 3′ cloning site NotI (unknown if destroyed)
  Sequencing primers: 5′ cgcaaatgggcggtaggcgtg; 3′ cgtcgccgtccagctcgaccag
Resource information
  A portion of this plasmid was derived from a plasmid made by: This plasmid was developed by Michael Phelps during his postdoctoral research at the Yablonka-Reuveni lab.
Terms and licenses: Academic/Nonprofit Terms; Industry Terms: Not Available to Industry
How to cite: pCMV-Klb-EGFP was a gift from Zipora Yablonka-Reuveni (Addgene plasmid # 45531 ; http://n2t.net/addgene:45531 ; RRID:Addgene_45531)
