[The description below was written by a language model from this plasmid's Addgene catalogue record and pLannotate feature annotations shown in this document.]
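Description:
pCMV-Klb-EGFP is a mammalian expression plasmid of about 8.85 kb, built on the pCR3 backbone, that drives expression of mouse beta Klotho (Klb) fused at its C terminus to EGFP. The Klb coding sequence was inserted between HindIII and NotI sites downstream of the human cytomegalovirus immediate early enhancer and promoter. The feature table places the EGFP open reading frame only a few bases after the end of Klb, consistent with an in-frame fusion, and the bovine growth hormone polyadenylation signal terminates the transcript. T7 and SP6 phage promoters flank the insert in opposing orientations, as is typical for this backbone, and could serve for in vitro transcription or as sequencing landmarks. Several very short annotated fragments (an HIV-1 LTR piece, partial SV40 promoter, bGH poly(A) and ble matches) are likely incidental sequence similarities or backbone remnants rather than functional parts.

In bacteria, the plasmid replicates from a high-copy ColE1/pUC-type origin and is selected with ampicillin and kanamycin, through a β-lactamase gene with its own promoter and a NeoR/KanR aminoglycoside phosphotransferase gene. An f1 origin is also present, allowing single-stranded DNA production. In mammalian cells, the same NeoR/KanR gene is expressed from the SV40 early promoter with an HSV thymidine kinase polyadenylation signal, so stably transfected cells can be selected with G418.

Beta Klotho is a membrane protein that enhances binding of FGF21 to FGFR1 and FGFR4. The fluorescent fusion lets transfected cells be identified and the protein tracked. The associated publication used Klb overexpression to study its role in fibro/adipogenesis in skeletal muscle.
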