Features (pLannotate 1.2.2; 19 found; start..end, strand, type, name):
     10..389     +  enhancer       CMV enhancer: human cytomegalovirus immediate early enhancer
    390..593     +  promoter       CMV promoter: human cytomegalovirus (CMV) immediate early promoter
    589..622     +  LTR            5' LTR (truncated) (fragment): truncated 5' long terminal repeat (LTR) from HIV-1
    638..656     +  promoter       T7 promoter: promoter for bacteriophage T7 RNA polymerase
    673..3801    +  CDS            Klb: KLOTB_MOUSE - Also known as Betakl. Experimental evidence at protein level: Swiss-Prot protein existence level 1. Contributes to the transcriptional repression of cholesterol 7-alpha-hydroxylase (CYP7A1), the rate-limiting enzyme in bile acid synthesis. Probably inactive as a glycosidase. Increases the ability of FGFR1 and FGFR4 to bind FGF21. From Mus musculus (Mouse).
   3808..4527    +  CDS            EGFP: the original enhanced GFP (Yang et al., 1996) mammalian codon-optimized
   4562..4580    -  promoter       SP6 promoter: promoter for bacteriophage SP6 RNA polymerase
   4606..4830    +  polyA_signal   bGH poly(A) signal: bovine growth hormone polyadenylation signal
   4834..4852    +  promoter       SV40 promoter (fragment): SV40 enhancer and early promoter
   4962..5550    -  rep_origin     ori: high-copy-number ColE1/pMB1/pBR322/pUC origin of replication
   5772..5788    +  polyA_signal   bGH poly(A) signal (fragment): bovine growth hormone polyadenylation signal
   5879..5926    -  polyA_signal   HSV TK poly(A) signal: herpes simplex virus thymidine kinase polyadenylation signal (Cole and Stacy, 1985)
   5985..6137    -  CDS            ble (fragment): BLE_KLEPN - Experimental evidence at protein level: Swiss-Prot protein existence level 1. Binding protein with a strong affinity to the bleomycin family of antibiotics. Binds to CL990; an antimitotic-antibiotic compound. From Klebsiella pneumoniae.
   6158..6946    -  CDS            NeoR/KanR: aminoglycoside phosphotransferase confers resistance to neomycin, kanamycin, and G418 (Geneticin®)
   6981..7338    -  promoter       SV40 promoter: SV40 enhancer and early promoter
   7340..7357    -  promoter       AmpR promoter (fragment): bla
   7398..8258    -  CDS            AmpR: β-lactamase; bla; confers resistance to ampicillin, carbenicillin, and related antibiotics
   8259..8363    -  promoter       AmpR promoter: bla
   8390..8818    +  rep_origin     f1 ori (sequence partly withheld): f1 bacteriophage origin of replication; arrow indicates direction of (+) strand synthesis
>Addgene plasmid #45531 | pCMV-Klb-EGFP | depositor full sequence | sequence record 63663 | pCMV-Klb-EGFP sequence 8847 bps
GCGCGCGTTGACATTGATTATTGACTAGTTATTAATAGTAATCAATTACGGGGTCATTAGTTCATAGCCC
ATATATGGAGTTCCGCGTTACATAACTTACGGTAAATGGCCCGCCTGGCTGACCGCCCAACGACCCCCGC
CCATTGACGTCAATAATGACGTATGTTCCCATAGTAACGCCAATAGGGACTTTCCATTGACGTCAATGGG
TGGACTATTTACGGTAAACTGCCCACTTGGCAGTACATCAAGTGTATCATATGCCAAGTACGCCCCCTAT
TGACGTCAATGACGGTAAATGGCCCGCCTGGCATTATGCCCAGTACATGACCTTATGGGACTTTCCTACT
TGGCAGTACATCTACGTATTAGTCATCGCTATTACCATGGTGATGCGGTTTTGGCAGTACATCAATGGGC
GTGGATAGCGGTTTGACTCACGGGGATTTCCAAGTCTCCACCCCATTGACGTCAATGGGAGTTTGTTTTG
GCACCAAAATCAACGGGACTTTCCAAAATGTCGTAACAACTCCGCCCCATTGACGCAAATGGGCGGTAGG
CGTGTACGGTGGGAGGTCTATATAAGCAGAGCTCTCTGGCTAACTAGAGAACCCACTGCTTACTGGCTTA
TCGAAATTAATACGACTCACTATAGGGAGACCCAAGCTTTAAATGAAGACAGGCTGTGCAGCAGGGTCTC
CGGGGAATGAATGGATTTTCTTCAGCTCTGATGAAAGAAACACACGCTCTAGGAAAACAATGTCCAACAG
GGCACTGCAAAGATCTGCCGTGCTGTCTGCGTTTGTTCTGCTGCGAGCTGTTACCGGCTTCTCCGGAGAC
GGGAAAGCAATATGGGATAAAAAACAGTACGTGAGTCCGGTAAACCCAAGTCAGCTGTTCCTCTATGACA
CTTTCCCTAAAAACTTTTCCTGGGGCGTTGGGACCGGAGCATTTCAAGTGGAAGGGAGTTGGAAGACAGA
TGGAAGAGGACCCTCGATCTGGGATCGGTACGTCTACTCACACCTGAGAGGTGTCAACGGCACAGACAGA
TCCACTGACAGTTACATCTTTCTGGAAAAAGACTTGTTGGCTCTGGATTTTTTAGGAGTTTCTTTTTATC
AGTTCTCAATCTCCTGGCCACGGTTGTTTCCCAATGGAACAGTAGCAGCAGTGAATGCGCAAGGTCTCCG
GTACTACCGTGCACTTCTGGACTCGCTGGTACTTAGGAATATCGAGCCCATTGTTACCTTGTACCATTGG
GATTTGCCTCTGACGCTCCAGGAAGAATATGGGGGCTGGAAAAATGCAACTATGATAGATCTCTTCAACG
ACTATGCCACATACTGCTTCCAGACCTTTGGAGACCGTGTCAAATATTGGATTACAATTCACAACCCTTA
CCTTGTTGCTTGGCATGGGTTTGGCACAGGTATGCATGCACCAGGAGAGAAGGGAAATTTAACAGCTGTC
TACACTGTGGGACACAACCTGATCAAGGCACATTCGAAAGTGTGGCATAACTACGACAAAAACTTCCGCC
CTCATCAGAAGGGTTGGCTCTCCATCACCTTGGGGTCCCATTGGATAGAGCCAAACAGAACAGACAACAT
GGAGGACGTGATCAACTGCCAGCACTCCATGTCCTCTGTGCTTGGATGGTTCGCCAACCCCATCCACGGG
GACGGCGACTACCCTGAGTTCATGAAGACGGGCGCCATGATCCCCGAGTTCTCTGAGGCAGAGAAGGAGG
AGGTGAGGGGCACGGCTGATTTCTTTGCCTTTTCCTTCGGGCCCAACAACTTCAGGCCCTCAAACACCGT
GGTGAAAATGGGACAAAATGTATCACTCAACTTAAGGCAGGTGCTGAACTGGATTAAACTGGAATACGAT
GACCCTCAAATCTTGATTTCGGAGAACGGCTGGTTCACAGATAGCTATATAAAGACAGAGGACACCACGG
CCATCTACATGATGAAGAATTTCCTAAACCAGGTTCTTCAAGCAATAAAATTTGATGAAATCCGCGTGTT
TGGTTATACGGCCTGGACTCTCCTGGATGGCTTTGAGTGGCAGGATGCCTATACGACCCGACGAGGGCTG
TTTTATGTGGACTTTAACAGTGAGCAGAAAGAGAGGAAACCCAAGTCCTCGGCTCATTACTACAAGCAGA
TCATACAAGACAACGGCTTCCCTTTGAAAGAGTCCACGCCAGACATGAAGGGTCGGTTCCCCTGTGATTT
CTCTTGGGGAGTCACTGAGTCTGTTCTTAAGCCCGAGTTTACGGTCTCCTCCCCGCAGTTTACCGATCCT
CACCTGTATGTGTGGAATGTCACTGGCAACAGATTGCTCTACCGAGTGGAAGGGGTAAGGCTGAAAACAA
GACCATCCCAGTGCACAGATTATGTGAGCATCAAAAAACGAGTTGAAATGTTGGCAAAAATGAAAGTCAC
CCACTACCAGTTTGCTCTGGACTGGACCTCTATCCTTCCCACTGGCAATCTGTCCAAAGTTAACAGACAA
GTGTTAAGGTACTATAGGTGTGTGGTGAGCGAAGGACTGAAGCTGGGCGTCTTCCCCATGGTGACGTTGT
ACCACCCAACCCACTCCCATCTCGGCCTCCCCCTGCCACTTCTGAGCAGTGGGGGGTGGCTAAACATGAA
CACAGCCAAGGCCTTCCAGGACTACGCTGAGCTGTGCTTCCGGGAGTTGGGGGACTTGGTGAAGCTCTGG
ATCACCATCAATGAGCCTAACAGGCTGAGTGACATGTACAACCGCACGAGTAATGACACCTACCGTGCAG
CCCACAACCTGATGATCGCCCATGCCCAGGTCTGGCACCTCTATGATAGGCAGTATAGGCCGGTCCAGCA
TGGGGCTGTGTCGCTGTCCTTACATTGCGACTGGGCAGAACCTGCCAACCCCTTTGTGGATTCACACTGG
AAGGCAGCCGAGCGCTTCCTCCAGTTTGAGATCGCCTGGTTTGCAGATCCGCTCTTCAAGACTGGCGACT
ATCCATCGGTTATGAAGGAATACATCGCCTCCAAGAACCAGCGAGGGCTGTCTAGCTCAGTCCTGCCGCG
CTTCACCGCGAAGGAGAGCAGGCTGGTGAAGGGTACCGTCGACTTCTACGCACTGAACCACTTCACTACG
AGGTTCGTGATACACAAGCAGCTGAACACCAACCGCTCAGTTGCAGACAGGGACGTCCAGTTCCTGCAGG
ACATCACCCGCCTAAGCTCGCCCAGCCGCCTGGCTGTAACACCCTGGGGAGTGCGCAAGCTCCTTGCGTG
GATCCGGAGGAACTACAGAGACAGGGATATCTACATCACAGCCAATGGCATCGATGACCTGGCTCTAGAG
GATGATCAGATCCGAAAGTACTACTTGGAGAAGTATGTCCAGGAGGCTCTGAAAGCATATCTCATTGACA
AGGTCAAAATCAAAGGCTACTATGCATTCAAACTGACTGAAGAGAAATCTAAGCCTAGATTTGGATTTTT
CACCTCTGACTTCAGAGCTAAGTCCTCTGTCCAGTTTTACAGCAAGCTGATCAGCAGCAGTGGCCTCCCC
GCTGAGAACAGAAGTCCTGCGTGTGGTCAGCCTGCGGAAGACACAGACTGCACCATTTGCTCATTTCTCG
TGGAGAAGAAACCACTCATCTTCTTCGGTTGCTGCTTCATCTCCACTCTGGCTGTACTGCTATCCATCAC
CGTTTTTCATCATCAAAAGAGAAGAAAATTCCAGAAAGCAAGGAACTTACAAAATATACCATTGAAGAAA
GGCCACAGCAGAGTTTTCAGCACCGGTATGGTGAGCAAGGGCGAGGAGCTGTTCACCGGGGTGGTGCCCA
TCCTGGTCGAGCTGGACGGCGACGTAAACGGCCACAAGTTCAGCGTGTCCGGCGAGGGCGAGGGCGATGC
CACCTACGGCAAGCTGACCCTGAAGTTCATCTGCACCACCGGCAAGCTGCCCGTGCCCTGGCCCACCCTC
GTGACCACCCTGACCTACGGCGTGCAGTGCTTCAGCCGCTACCCCGACCACATGAAGCAGCACGACTTCT
TCAAGTCCGCCATGCCCGAAGGCTACGTCCAGGAGCGCACCATCTTCTTCAAGGACGACGGCAACTACAA
GACCCGCGCCGAGGTGAAGTTCGAGGGCGACACCCTGGTGAACCGCATCGAGCTGAAGGGCATCGACTTC
AAGGAGGACGGCAACATCCTGGGGCACAAGCTGGAGTACAACTACAACAGCCACAACGTCTATATCATGG
CCGACAAGCAGAAGAACGGCATCAAGGTGAACTTCAAGATCCGCCACAACATCGAGGACGGCAGCGTGCA
GCTCGCCGACCACTACCAGCAGAACACCCCCATCGGCGACGGCCCCGTGCTGCTGCCCGACAACCACTAC
CTGAGCACCCAGTCCGCCCTGAGCAAAGACCCCAACGAGAAGCGCGATCACATGGTCCTGCTGGAGTTCG
TGACCGCCGCCGGGATCACTCTCGGCATGGACGAGCTGTACAAGTAAGCGGCCGCTCGAGCATGCATCTA
GAGGGCCCTATTCTATAGTGTCACCTAAATGCTAGAGCTCGCTGATCAGCCTCGACTGTGCCTTCTAGTT
GCCAGCCATCTGTTGTTTGCCCCTCCCCCGTGCCTTCCTTGACCCTGGAAGGTGCCACTCCCACTGTCCT
TTCCTAATAAAATGAGGAAATTGCATCGCATTGTCTGAGTAGGTGTCATTCTATTCTGGGGGGTGGGGTG
GGGCAGGACAGCAAGGGGGAGGATTGGGAAGACAATAGCAGGCATGCTGGGGATGCGGTGGGCTCTATGG
CTTCTGAGGCGGAAAGAACCAGTGGCGGTAATACGGTTATCCACAGAATCAGGGGATAACGCAGGAAAGA
ACATGTGAGCAAAAGGCCAGCAAAAGGCCAGGAACCGTAAAAAGGCCGCGTTGCTGGCGTTTTTCCATAG
GCTCCGCCCCCCTGACGAGCATCACAAAAATCGACGCTCAAGTCAGAGGTGGCGAAACCCGACAGGACTA
TAAAGATACCAGGCGTTTCCCCCTGGAAGCTCCCTCGTGCGCTCTCCTGTTCCGACCCTGCCGCTTACCG
GATACCTGTCCGCCTTTCTCCCTTCGGGAAGCGTGGCGCTTTCTCATAGCTCACGCTGTAGGTATCTCAG
TTCGGTGTAGGTCGTTCGCTCCAAGCTGGGCTGTGTGCACGAACCCCCCGTTCAGCCCGACCGCTGCGCC
TTATCCGGTAACTATCGTCTTGAGTCCAACCCGGTAAGACACGACTTATCGCCACTGGCAGCAGCCACTG
GTAACAGGATTAGCAGAGCGAGGTATGTAGGCGGTGCTACAGAGTTCTTGAAGTGGTGGCCTAACTACGG
CTACACTAGAAGGACAGTATTTGGTATCTGCGCTCTGCTGAAGCCAGTTACCTTCGGAAAAAGAGTTGGT
AGCTCTTGATCCGGCAAACAAACCACCGCTGGTAGCGGTGGTTTTTTTGTTTGCAAGCAGCAGATTACGC
GCAGAAAAAAAGGATCTCAAGAAGATCCTTTGATCTTTTCTACGGGGTCTGACGCTCAGTGGAACGAAAA
CTCACGTTAAGGGATTTTGGTCATGAGATTATCAAAAAGGATCTTCACCTAGATCCTTTTAAATTAAAAA
TGAAGTTTTAAATCAATCTAAAGTATATATGAGTAACCTGAGGCTATGGCAGGGCCTGCCGCCCCGACGT
TGGCTGCGAGCCCTGGGCCTTCACCCGAACTTGGGGGGTGGGGTGGGGAAAAGGAAGAAACGCGGGCGTA
TTGGCCCCAATGGGGTCTCGGTGGGGTATCGACAGAGTGCCAGCCCTGGGACCGAACCCCGCGTTTATGA
ACAAACGACCCAACACCGTGCGTTTTATTCTGTCTTTTTATTGCCGTCATAGCGCGGGTTCCTTCCGGTA
TTGTCTCCTTCCGTGTTTCAGTTAGCCTCCCCCTAGGGTGGGCGAAGAACTCCAGCATGAGATCCCCGCG
CTGGAGGATCATCCAGCCGGCGTCCCGGAAAACGATTCCGAAGCCCAACCTTTCATAGAAGGCGGCGGTG
GAATCGAAATCTCGTGATGGCAGGTTGGGCGTCGCTTGGTCGGTCATTTCGAACCCCAGAGTCCCGCTCA
GAAGAACTCGTCAAGAAGGCGATAGAAGGCGATGCGCTGCGAATCGGGAGCGGCGATACCGTAAAGCACG
AGGAAGCGGTCAGCCCATTCGCCGCCAAGCTCTTCAGCAATATCACGGGTAGCCAACGCTATGTCCTGAT
AGCGGTCCGCCACACCCAGCCGGCCACAGTCGATGAATCCAGAAAAGCGGCCATTTTCCACCATGATATT
CGGCAAGCAGGCATCGCCATGGGTCACGACGAGATCCTCGCCGTCGGGCATGCTCGCCTTGAGCCTGGCG
AACAGTTCGGCTGGCGCGAGCCCCTGATGCTCTTGATCATCCTGATCGACAAGACCGGCTTCCATCCGAG
TACGTGCTCGCTCGATGCGATGTTTCGCTTGGTGGTCGAATGGGCAGGTAGCCGGATCAAGCGTATGCAG
CCGCCGCATTGCATCAGCCATGATGGATACTTTCTCGGCAGGAGCAAGGTGAGATGACAGGAGATCCTGC
CCCGGCACTTCGCCCAATAGCAGCCAGTCCCTTCCCGCTTCAGTGACAACGTCGAGCACAGCTGCGCAAG
GAACGCCCGTCGTGGCCAGCCACGATAGCCGCGCTGCCTCGTCTTGCAGTTCATTCAGGGCACCGGACAG
GTCGGTCTTGACAAAAAGAACCGGGCGCCCCTGCGCTGACAGCCGGAACACGGCGGCATCAGAGCAGCCG
ATTGTCTGTTGTGCCCAGTCATAGCCGAATAGCCTCTCCACCCAAGCGGCCGGAGAACCTGCGTGCAATC
CATCTTGTTCAATCATGCGAAACGATCCTCATCCTGTCTCTTGATCGATCTTTGCAAAAGCCTAGGCCTC
CAAAAAAGCCTCCTCACTACTTCTGGAATAGCTCAGAGGCCGAGGCGGCCTCGGCCTCTGCATAAATAAA
AAAAATTAGTCAGCCATGGGGCGGAGAATGGGCGGAACTGGGCGGAGTTAGGGGCGGGATGGGCGGAGTT
AGGGGCGGGACTATGGTTGCTGACTAATTGAGATGCATGCTTTGCATACTTCTGCCTGCTGGGGAGCCTG
GGGACTTTCCACACCTGGTTGCTGACTAATTGAGATGCATGCTTTGCATACTTCTGCCTGCTGGGGAGCC
TGGGGACTTTCCACACCCTAACTGACACACATTCCACAGCTGGTTCTTTCCGCCTCAGGACTCTTCCTTT
TTCAATAAATCAATCTAAAGTATATATGAGTAAACTTGGTCTGACAGTTACCAATGCTTAATCAGTGAGG
CACCTATCTCAGCGATCTGTCTATTTCGTTCATCCATAGTTGCCTGACTCCCCGTCGTGTAGATAACTAC
GATACGGGAGGGCTTACCATCTGGCCCCAGTGCTGCAATGATACCGCGAGACCCACGCTCACCGGCTCCA
GATTTATCAGCAATAAACCAGCCAGCCGGAAGGGCCGAGCGCAGAAGTGGTCCTGCAACTTTATCCGCCT
CCATCCAGTCTATTAATTGTTGCCGGGAAGCTAGAGTAAGTAGTTCGCCAGTTAATAGTTTGCGCAACGT
TGTTGCCATTGCTACAGGCATCGTGGTGTCACGCTCGTCGTTTGGTATGGCTTCATTCAGCTCCGGTTCC
CAACGATCAAGGCGAGTTACATGATCCCCCATGTTGTGCAAAAAAGCGGTTAGCTCCTTCGGTCCTCCGA
TCGTTGTCAGAAGTAAGTTGGCCGCAGTGTTATCACTCATGGTTATGGCAGCACTGCATAATTCTCTTAC
TGTCATGCCATCCGTAAGATGCTTTTCTGTGACTGGTGAGTACTCAACCAAGTCATTCTGAGAATAGTGT
ATGCGGCGACCGAGTTGCTCTTGCCCGGCGTCAATACGGGATAATACCGCGCCACATAGCAGAACTTTAA
AAGTGCTCATCATTGGAAAACGTTCTTCGGGGCGAAAACTCTCAAGGATCTTACCGCTGTTGAGATCCAG
TTCGATGTAACCCACTCGTGCACCCAACTGATCTTCAGCATCTTTTACTTTCACCAGCGTTTCTGGGTGA
GCAAAAACAGGAAGGCAAAATGCCGCAAAAAAGGGAATAAGGGCGACACGGAAATGTTGAATACTCATAC
TCTTCCTTTTTCAATATTATTGAAGCATTTATCAGGGTTATTGTCTCATGAGCGGATACATATTTGAATG
TATTTAGAAAAATAAACAAATAGGGGTTCCGCGCACATTTCCCCGAAAAGTGCCACCTG
[124 nt withheld, positions 8390-8513]
C
[91 nt withheld, positions 8515-8605]
A
[49 nt withheld, positions 8607-8655]
CCTTTGACGTTGGAGTCCACGTTCTTT
[37 nt withheld, positions 8683-8719]
ACCCTATCTCGGTCTATTCTTTTGATTTATAAGGGATTTTGCCGATTTCGGCCTATTGGTTAAAAAATGA
GCTGATTTAACAAAAATTTAACGCGAATTTTAACAAAATATTAACGCTTACAATTTAC
