>Addgene plasmid #45531 | pCMV-Klb-EGFP | addgene partial sequence | sequence record 64997 | EGFP-N 5'-CGTCGCCGTCCAGCTCGACCAG-3'
CCTTGCTCACCATACCGGTGCTGAAAACTCTGCTGTGGCCTTTCTTCAATGGTATATTTTGTAAGTTCCT
TGCTTTCTGGAATTTTCTTCTCTTTTGATGATGAAAAACGGTGATGGATAGCAGTACAGCCAGAGTGGAG
ATGAAGCAGCAACCGAAGAAGATGAGTGGTTTCTTCTCCACGAGAAATGAGCAAATGGTGCAGTCTGTGT
CTTCCGCATGCTGACCACACACATGACTTCTGTTCTCACCGGGGAGGCCACTGCTGCTGATCAGCTTGCT
GTAAAACTGGACAGAGGACTTAGCTCTGAAGTCAGAGGTGAAAAATCCAAATCTAGGCTTAGATTTCTCT
TCAGTCAGTTTGAATGCATAGTAGCCTTTGATTTTGACCTTGTCAATGAGATATGCTTTCAGAGCCTCCT
GGACATACTTCTCCAAGTAGTACTTTCGGATCTGATCATCCTCTAGAGCCAGGTCATCGATGCCATTGGC
TGTGATGTAAATATCCCTGTCTCTGTAGTTCCTCCGGATCCACGCAAGGAGCTTGCNCACTCCCCAGGGT
GTTACAGCCAGGCGGCTGGGCGAGCTTAGGCGGNTGATGTCCTGCAGGAACTGGACGTCCCTGTCTGCAA
CTGAGCGGTTGGTGTTCAGCTGCTTGTGTATCACGAACCTCGTA
