>Addgene plasmid #45531 | pCMV-Klb-EGFP | addgene partial sequence | sequence record 65513 | CMV-F 5'-CGCAAATGGGCGGTAGGCGTG-3'
AGCTCTCTGGCTAACTAGAGAACCCACTGCTTACTGGCTTATCGAAATTAATACGACTCACTATAGGGAG
ACCCAAGCTTTAAATGAAGACAGGCTGTGCAGCAGGGTCTCCGGGGAATGAATGGATTTTCTTCAGCTCT
GATGAAAGAAACACACGCTCTAGGAAAACAATGTCCAACAGGGCACTGCAAAGATCTGCCGTGCTGTCTG
CGTTTGTTCTGCTGCGAGCTGTTACCGGCTTCTCCGGAGACGGGAAAGCAATATGGGATAAAAA
